Addgene plasmid #90037: pCS2TAL3_RR_NvFP-7R_Ex2-RIGHT
Purpose: TALEN-mediated mutagenesis of Exon 2 in NvFP-7R
Depositing lab: Matthew Gibson. Depositing organization: Stowers Institute for Medical Research. Publication: TALEN and CRISPR/Cas9-mediated genome editing in the early-branching metazoan Nematostella vectensis. Ikmi A, McKinney SA, Delventhal KM, Gibson MC. Nat Commun. 2014 Nov 24;5:5486. doi: 10.1038/ncomms6486. PubMed 25417547.
Backbone
  Vector backbone: pCS2
  Vector type: TALEN
Growth in bacteria
  Bacterial resistance: Ampicillin, 100 μg/mL
  Growth temperature: 37°C
  Growth strain: DH5alpha
  Copy number: Unknown
Gene/Insert
  Gene/Insert name: 7R_Ex2-RIGHT
  Species: Nematostella vectensis
  Promoter: CMV
  Tag / fusion protein: HA (N terminal on insert); Fok1-RR domain (C terminal on insert)
  Cloning method: Restriction Enzyme; 5′ cloning site unknown (unknown if destroyed); 3′ cloning site unknown (unknown if destroyed)
  Sequencing primers: 5′ CMV-F
Terms and licenses: Academic/Nonprofit Terms; Industry Terms: Not Available to Industry
How to cite: pCS2TAL3_RR_NvFP-7R_Ex2-RIGHT was a gift from Matthew Gibson (Addgene plasmid # 90037 ; http://n2t.net/addgene:90037 ; RRID:Addgene_90037)
