[The description below was written by a language model from this plasmid's Addgene catalogue record and pLannotate feature annotations shown in this document.]
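Description:
pCS2TAL3_RR_NvFP-7R_Ex2-RIGHT is a TALEN expression plasmid built on the pCS2 backbone. It encodes the right-hand member of a nuclease pair designed to mutagenise exon 2 of the NvFP-7R gene in the sea anemone Nematostella vectensis. It is propagated in E. coli through a high-copy ColE1/pUC-type origin and selected with ampicillin via the β-lactamase gene. An f1 origin and remnants of the lac region (lacZα and lacI fragments, lac promoter and operator) are carried over from the parental vector.

The 6,886 nt circular sequence places the simian CMV IE94 enhancer/promoter immediately upstream of an SP6 promoter, so the same open reading frame can be expressed directly in animal cells or transcribed in vitro with SP6 polymerase. The record does not state which route was used. The coding region begins with a 3xHA epitope tag, followed by an N-terminal TAL effector segment annotated as an avrXa10 fragment. An unannotated stretch of roughly 1.4 kb comes next and presumably holds the custom repeat array that specifies the target DNA sequence. It is followed by a C-terminal TAL effector segment (avrBs3 fragment) fused to the FokI cleavage domain, with an SV40 polyadenylation signal downstream. T7 and T3 promoters lie in the opposite orientation beyond the insert.

FokI must dimerise to cut, and the catalogue describes this copy as the RR variant. RR is generally one half of an obligate-heterodimer design, so this construct is expected to work together with a matching left-arm TALEN carrying the complementary FokI variant. Binding of the two proteins on either side of the exon 2 site produces a double-strand break whose error-prone repair generates mutations.
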