Features (pLannotate 1.2.2; 18 found; start..end, strand, type, name):
     35..53      +  promoter       SP6 promoter: promoter for bacteriophage SP6 RNA polymerase
    118..207     +  CDS            3xHA: three tandem HA epitope tags
    220..729     +  CDS            avrXa10 (fragment): AVX10_XANOO - Experimental evidence at protein level: Swiss-Prot protein existence level 1. Avirulence protein. Induces the hypersensitive response (HR)in rice plants carrying the resistance gene Xa10. Activity depends on the presence of the core repeat domains; replacement with repeat domains from other proteins (AvrBs3 of X.euvesicatoria (AC P14727) or AvrXa7 of this organism) does not elicit the HR. Probably acts as a transcription factor in its host plant (rice) to induce plant resistance or disease. From Xanthomonas oryzae pv. oryzae.
   2116..2322    +  CDS            avrBs3 (fragment): AVRB3_XANEU - Experimental evidence at protein level: Swiss-Prot protein existence level 1. Avirulence protein. Acts as a transcription factor in C.annuum plants. In susceptible plants lacking the Bs3 resistance gene induces expression of a number of genes, including genes homologous to a family of auxin-induced genes, alpha-expansin genes, pectate lyase, anthocyanidin glucoside rhamnosyl transferase and at least one transcription factor, UPA20. Their expression leads to plant hypertrophy in mesophyll cells, probably mainly mediated by UPA20 (PubMed:17962565). In resistant plants induces the h
   2311..2898    +  CDS            FokI cleavage domain: nonspecific DNA cleavage domain of the FokI endonuclease (Li et al., 1992) must dimerize to be catalytically active
   2909..2926    -  promoter       T7 promoter (fragment): promoter for bacteriophage T7 RNA polymerase
   2931..3065    -  polyA_signal   SV40 poly(A) signal: SV40 polyadenylation signal
   3182..3200    -  promoter       T3 promoter: promoter for bacteriophage T3 RNA polymerase
   3245..3261    -  protein_bind   lac operator: The lac repressor binds to the lac operator to inhibit transcription in E. coli. This inhibition can be relieved by adding lactose or isopropyl-β-D-thiogalactopyranoside (IPTG). lac repressor encoded by lacI
   3269..3299    -  promoter       lac promoter: promoter for the E. coli lac operon
   3314..3335    -  protein_bind   CAP binding site: CAP binding activates transcription in the presence of cAMP. E. coli catabolite activator protein
   3348..3440    -  CDS            lacI (fragment): lac repressor; lacI; The lac repressor binds to the lac operator to inhibit transcription in E. coli. This inhibition can be relieved by adding lactose or isopropyl-β-D-thiogalactopyranoside (IPTG).
   3623..4211    -  rep_origin     ori: high-copy-number ColE1/pMB1/pBR322/pUC origin of replication
   4382..5242    -  CDS            AmpR: β-lactamase; bla; confers resistance to ampicillin, carbenicillin, and related antibiotics
   5243..5347    -  promoter       AmpR promoter: bla
   5400..5828    -  rep_origin     f1 ori (sequence partly withheld): f1 bacteriophage origin of replication; arrow indicates direction of (+) strand synthesis
   5833..5899    -  CDS            lacZα (fragment): LacZα fragment of β-galactosidase; lacZ fragment
   5902..6886    +  promoter       CMV IE94 promoter: enhancer/promoter region of simian cytomegalovirus major immediate early transcription unit IE94
>Addgene plasmid #90037 | pCS2TAL3_RR_NvFP-7R_Ex2-RIGHT | depositor full sequence | sequence record 174537 | pCS2TAL3_RR_NvFP-7R_Ex2-RIGHT sequence 6886 bps
CGCCATTCTGCCTGGGGACGTCGGAGCAAGCTTGATTTAGGTGACACTATAGAATACAAGCTACTTGTTC
TTTTTGCAGGATCTGCCACCATGGCTCCAAAGAAGAAGCGTAAGGTATACCCATACGATGTTCCTGACTA
TGCGGGCTATCCCTATGACGTCCCGGACTATGCAGGATCGTATCCATATGACGTTCCAGATTACGCTGCT
CATGGTACCGTGGATCTACGCACGCTCGGCTACAGTCAGCAGCAGCAAGAGAAGATCAAACCGAAGGTGC
GTTCGACAGTGGCGCAGCACCACGAGGCACTGGTGGGCCATGGGTTTACACACGCGCACATCGTTGCGCT
CAGCCAACACCCGGCAGCGTTAGGGACCGTCGCTGTCACGTATCAGCACATAATCACGGCGTTGCCAGAG
GCGACACACGAAGACATCGTTGGCGTCGGCAAACAGTGGTCCGGCGCACGCGCCCTGGAGGCCTTGCTCA
CGGATGCGGGGGAGTTGAGAGGTCCGCCGTTACAGTTGGACACAGGCCAACTTGTGAAGATTGCAAAACG
TGGCGGCGTGACCGCAATGGAGGCAGTGCATGCATCGCGCAATGCACTGACGGGTGCCCCCCTGAACCTG
ACCCCGGACCAAGTGGTGGCTATCGCCAGCAACAATGGCGGCAAGCAAGCGCTCGAAACGGTGCAGCGGC
TGTTGCCGGTGCTGTGCCAGGACCATGGCCTGACCCCGGACCAAGTGGTGGCTATCGCCAGCAACATTGG
CGGCAAGCAAGCGCTCGAAACGGTGCAGCGGCTGTTGCCGGTGCTGTGCCAGGACCATGGCCTGACTCCG
GACCAAGTGGTGGCTATCGCCAGCCACGATGGCGGCAAGCAAGCGCTCGAAACGGTGCAGCGGCTGTTGC
CGGTGCTGTGCCAGGACCATGGCCTGACCCCGGACCAAGTGGTGGCTATCGCCAGCAACAATGGCGGCAA
GCAAGCGCTCGAAACGGTGCAGCGGCTGTTGCCGGTGCTGTGCCAGGACCATGGCCTGACCCCGGACCAA
GTGGTGGCTATCGCCAGCAACAATGGCGGCAAGCAAGCGCTCGAAACGGTGCAGCGGCTGTTGCCGGTGC
TGTGCCAGGACCATGGCCTGACCCCGGACCAAGTGGTGGCTATCGCCAGCAACATTGGCGGCAAGCAAGC
GCTCGAAACGGTGCAGCGGCTGTTGCCGGTGCTGTGCCAGGACCATGGCCTGACTCCGGACCAAGTGGTG
GCTATCGCCAGCCACGATGGCGGCAAGCAAGCGCTCGAAACGGTGCAGCGGCTGTTGCCGGTGCTGTGCC
AGGACCATGGCCTGACTCCGGACCAAGTGGTGGCTATCGCCAGCCACGATGGCGGCAAGCAAGCGCTCGA
AACGGTGCAGCGGCTGTTGCCGGTGCTGTGCCAGGACCATGGCCTGACTCCGGACCAAGTGGTGGCTATC
GCCAGCCACGATGGCGGCAAGCAAGCGCTCGAAACGGTGCAGCGGCTGTTGCCGGTGCTGTGCCAGGACC
ATGGCCTGACTCCGGACCAAGTGGTGGCTATCGCCAGCCACGATGGCGGCAAGCAAGCGCTCGAAACGGT
GCAGCGGCTGTTGCCGGTGCTGTGCCAGGACCATGGCCTGACCCCGGACCAAGTGGTGGCTATCGCCAGC
AACGGTGGCGGCAAGCAAGCGCTCGAAACGGTGCAGCGGCTGTTGCCGGTGCTGTGCCAGGACCATGGCC
TGACTCCGGACCAAGTGGTGGCTATCGCCAGCCACGATGGCGGCAAGCAAGCGCTCGAAACGGTGCAGCG
GCTGTTGCCGGTGCTGTGCCAGGACCATGGCCTGACTCCGGACCAAGTGGTGGCTATCGCCAGCCACGAT
GGCGGCAAGCAAGCGCTCGAAACGGTGCAGCGGCTGTTGCCGGTGCTGTGCCAGGACCATGGCCTGACCC
CGGACCAAGTGGTGGCTATCGCCAGCAACATTGGCGGCAAGCAAGCGCTCGAAACGGTGCAGCGGCTGTT
GCCGGTGCTGTGCCAGGACCATGGCCTGACCCCGGACCAAGTGGTGGCTATCGCCAGCAACGGTGGCGGC
AAGCAAGCGCTCGAAAGCATTGTGGCCCAGCTGAGCCGGCCTGATCCGGCGTTGGCCGCGTTGACCAACG
ACCACCTCGTCGCCTTGGCCTGCCTCGGCGGACGTCCTGCCATGGATGCAGTGAAAAAGGGATTGCCGCA
CGCGCCGGAATTGATCAGAAGAGTCAATCGCCGTATTGGCGAACGCACGTCCCATCGCGTTGCCGGATCC
CAACTAGTCAAAAGTGAACTGGAGGAGAAGAAATCTGAACTTCGTCATAAATTGAAATATGTGCCTCATG
AATATATTGAATTAATTGAAATTGCCAGAAATTCCACTCAGGATAGAATTCTTGAAATGAAGGTAATGGA
ATTTTTTATGAAAGTTTATGGATATAGAGGTAAACATTTGGGTGGATCAAGGAAACCGGACGGAGCAATT
TATACTGTCGGATCTCCTATTGATTACGGTGTGATCGTGGATACTAAAGCTTATAGCGGAGGTTATAATC
TGCCAATTGGCCAAGCACGTGAAATGCAACGATATGTCGAAGAAAATCAAACACGAAACAAACATATCAA
CCCTAATGAATGGTGGAAAGTCTATCCATCTTCTGTAACGGAATTTAAGTTTTTATTTGTGAGTGGTCAC
TTTAAAGGAAACTACAAAGCTCAGCTTACACGATTAAATCATATCACTAATTGTAATGGAGCTGTTCTTA
GTGTAGAAGAGCTTTTAATTGGTGGAGAAATGATTAAAGCCGGCACATTAACCTTAGAGGAAGTGCGCCG
GAAATTTAATAACGGCGAGATAAACTTTTAATCTAGAACTATAGTGAGTCGTATTACGTAGATCCAGACA
TGATAAGATACATTGATGAGTTTGGACAAACCACAACTAGAATGCAGTGAAAAAAATGCTTTATTTGTGA
AATTTGTGATGCTATTGCTTTATTTGTAACCATTATAAGCTGCAATAAACAAGTTAACAACAACAATTGC
ATTCATTTTATGTTTCAGGTTCAGGGGGAGGTGTGGGAGGTTTTTTAATTCGCGGCCGCGGCGCCAATGC
ATTGGGCCCGGTACGTACCCAGCTTTTGTTCCCTTTAGTGAGGGTTAATTGCGCGCTTGGCGTAATCATG
GTCATAGCTGTTTCCTGTGTGAAATTGTTATCCGCTCACAATTCCACACAACATACGAGCCGGAAGCATA
AAGTGTAAAGCCTGGGGTGCCTAATGAGTGAGCTAACTCACATTAATTGCGTTGCGCTCACTGCCCGCTT
TCCAGTCGGGAAACCTGTCGTGCCAGCTGCATTAATGAATCGGCCAACGCGCGGGGAGAGGCGGTTTGCG
TATTGGGCGCTCTTCCGCTTCCTCGCTCACTGACTCGCTGCGCTCGGTCGTTCGGCTGCGGCGAGCGGTA
TCAGCTCACTCAAAGGCGGTAATACGGTTATCCACAGAATCAGGGGATAACGCAGGAAAGAACATGTGAG
CAAAAGGCCAGCAAAAGGCCAGGAACCGTAAAAAGGCCGCGTTGCTGGCGTTTTTCCATAGGCTCCGCCC
CCCTGACGAGCATCACAAAAATCGACGCTCAAGTCAGAGGTGGCGAAACCCGACAGGACTATAAAGATAC
CAGGCGTTTCCCCCTGGAAGCTCCCTCGTGCGCTCTCCTGTTCCGACCCTGCCGCTTACCGGATACCTGT
CCGCCTTTCTCCCTTCGGGAAGCGTGGCGCTTTCTCATAGCTCACGCTGTAGGTATCTCAGTTCGGTGTA
GGTCGTTCGCTCCAAGCTGGGCTGTGTGCACGAACCCCCCGTTCAGCCCGACCGCTGCGCCTTATCCGGT
AACTATCGTCTTGAGTCCAACCCGGTAAGACACGACTTATCGCCACTGGCAGCAGCCACTGGTAACAGGA
TTAGCAGAGCGAGGTATGTAGGCGGTGCTACAGAGTTCTTGAAGTGGTGGCCTAACTACGGCTACACTAG
AAGGACAGTATTTGGTATCTGCGCTCTGCTGAAGCCAGTTACCTTCGGAAAAAGAGTTGGTAGCTCTTGA
TCCGGCAAACAAACCACCGCTGGTAGCGGTGGTTTTTTTGTTTGCAAGCAGCAGATTACGCGCAGAAAAA
AAGGATCTCAAGAAGATCCTTTGATCTTTTCTACGGGGTCTGACGCTCAGTGGAACGAAAACTCACGTTA
AGGGATTTTGGTCATGAGATTATCAAAAAGGATCTTCACCTAGATCCTTTTAAATTAAAAATGAAGTTTT
AAATCAATCTAAAGTATATATGAGTAAACTTGGTCTGACAGTTACCAATGCTTAATCAGTGAGGCACCTA
TCTCAGCGATCTGTCTATTTCGTTCATCCATAGTTGCCTGACTCCCCGTCGTGTAGATAACTACGATACG
GGAGGGCTTACCATCTGGCCCCAGTGCTGCAATGATACCGCGAGACCCACGCTCACCGGCTCCAGATTTA
TCAGCAATAAACCAGCCAGCCGGAAGGGCCGAGCGCAGAAGTGGTCCTGCAACTTTATCCGCCTCCATCC
AGTCTATTAATTGTTGCCGGGAAGCTAGAGTAAGTAGTTCGCCAGTTAATAGTTTGCGCAACGTTGTTGC
CATTGCTACAGGCATCGTGGTGTCACGCTCGTCGTTTGGTATGGCTTCATTCAGCTCCGGTTCCCAACGA
TCAAGGCGAGTTACATGATCCCCCATGTTGTGCAAAAAAGCGGTTAGCTCCTTCGGTCCTCCGATCGTTG
TCAGAAGTAAGTTGGCCGCAGTGTTATCACTCATGGTTATGGCAGCACTGCATAATTCTCTTACTGTCAT
GCCATCCGTAAGATGCTTTTCTGTGACTGGTGAGTACTCAACCAAGTCATTCTGAGAATAGTGTATGCGG
CGACCGAGTTGCTCTTGCCCGGCGTCAATACGGGATAATACCGCGCCACATAGCAGAACTTTAAAAGTGC
TCATCATTGGAAAACGTTCTTCGGGGCGAAAACTCTCAAGGATCTTACCGCTGTTGAGATCCAGTTCGAT
GTAACCCACTCGTGCACCCAACTGATCTTCAGCATCTTTTACTTTCACCAGCGTTTCTGGGTGAGCAAAA
ACAGGAAGGCAAAATGCCGCAAAAAAGGGAATAAGGGCGACACGGAAATGTTGAATACTCATACTCTTCC
TTTTTCAATATTATTGAAGCATTTATCAGGGTTATTGTCTCATGAGCGGATACATATTTGAATGTATTTA
GAAAAATAAACAAATAGGGGTTCCGCGCACATTTCCCCGAAAAGTGCCACCTAAATTGTAAGCGTTAATA
TTTTGTTAAAATTCGCGTTAAATTTTTGTTAAATCAGCTCATTTTTTAACCAATAGGCCGAAATCGGCAA
AATCCCTTATAAATCAAAAGAATAGACCGAGATAGGGT
[37 nt withheld, positions 5499-5535]
AAAGAACGTGGACTCCAACGTCAAAGG
[49 nt withheld, positions 5563-5611]
T
[91 nt withheld, positions 5613-5703]
G
[124 nt withheld, positions 5705-5828]
CCCATTCGCCATTCAGGCTGCGCAACTGTTGGGAAGGGCGATCGGTGCGGGCCTCTTCGCTATTACGCCA
GTCGACCATAGCCAATTCAATATGGCGTATATGGACTCATGCCAATTCAATATGGTGGATCTGGACCTGT
GCCAATTCAATATGGCGTATATGGACTCGTGCCAATTCAATATGGTGGATCTGGACCCCAGCCAATTCAA
TATGGCGGACTTGGCACCATGCCAATTCAATATGGCGGACTTGGCACTGTGCCAACTGGGGAGGGGTCTA
CTTGGCACGGTGCCAAGTTTGAGGAGGGGTCTTGGCCCTGTGCCAAGTCCGCCATATTGAATTGGCATGG
TGCCAATAATGGCGGCCATATTGGCTATATGCCAGGATCAATATATAGGCAATATCCAATATGGCCCTAT
GCCAATATGGCTATTGGCCAGGTTCAATACTATGTATTGGCCCTATGCCATATAGTATTCCATATATGGG
TTTTCCTATTGACGTAGATAGCCCCTCCCAATGGGCGGTCCCATATACCATATATGGGGCTTCCTAATAC
CGCCCATAGCCACTCCCCCATTGACGTCAATGGTCTCTATATATGGTCTTTCCTATTGACGTCATATGGG
CGGTCCTATTGACGTATATGGCGCCTCCCCCATTGACGTCAATTACGGTAAATGGCCCGCCTGGCTCAAT
GCCCATTGACGTCAATAGGACCACCCACCATTGACGTCAATGGGATGGCTCATTGCCCATTCATATCCGT
TCTCACGCCCCCTATTGACGTCAATGACGGTAAATGGCCCACTTGGCAGTACATCAATATCTATTAATAG
TAACTTGGCAAGTACATTACTATTGGAAGGACGCCAGGGTACATTGGCAGTACTCCCATTGACGTCAATG
GCGGTAAATGGCCCGCGATGGCTGCCAAGTACATCCCCATTGACGTCAATGGGGAGGGGCAATGACGCAA
ATGGGCGTTCCATTGACGTAAATGGGCGGTAGGCGTGCCTAATGGGAGGTCTATATAAGCAATGCTCGTT
TAGGGAAC
